Addgene plasmid #42925: PCx35-pcDNA-S298ter
Depositing lab: John O'Brien. Depositing organization: University of Texas Health Science Center at Houston. Publication: Protein kinase A mediates regulation of gap junctions containing connexin35 through a complex pathway. Ouyang X, Winbow VM, Patel LS, Burr GS, Mitchell CK, O'Brien J. Brain Res Mol Brain Res. 2005 Apr 27;135(1-2):1-11. 10.1016/j.molbrainres.2004.10.045 PubMed 15857663.
Backbone
  Vector backbone: pcDNA3.1 Zeo
  Backbone manufacturer: Invitrogen
  Backbone size w/o insert (bp): 4990
  Total vector size (bp): 6107
  Vector type: Mammalian Expression
  Selectable markers: Zeocin
Growth in bacteria
  Bacterial resistance: Ampicillin, 100 μg/mL
  Growth temperature: 37°C
  Growth strain: DH5alpha
  Copy number: High Copy
Gene/Insert
  Gene/Insert name: Connexin 35 (alt names: Cx35; Cx36; gjd2)
  Species: Perch (Morone americana)
  Insert size (bp): 1117
  Mutation: Ser298 to stop codon
  GenBank ID: AF059183
  Promoter: CMV
  Cloning method: Restriction Enzyme; 5′ cloning site PstI (not destroyed); 3′ cloning site XhoI (not destroyed)
  Sequencing primers: 5′ CMV forward; 3′ BGH reverse
Terms and licenses: Academic/Nonprofit Terms; Industry Terms: Not Available to Industry
Depositor comments: Contains a point mutation creating a stop codon at Ser298 in the C-terminal domain. This truncates the last 7 amino acids. Phosphorylation of Ser298 by CamKII regulates coupling. Derived from clone from: O'Brien, J., Nguyen, H.B., and Mills, S.L. (2004). Cone photoreceptors in bass retina use two connexins to mediate electrical coupling. J Neurosci 24, 5632-5642. Original cDNA clone from: O'Brien, J., Bruzzone, R., White, T.W., Al-Ubaidi, M.R., and Ripps, H. (1998). Cloning and expression of two related connexins from the perch retina define a distinct subgroup of the connexin family. J Neurosci 18, 7625-7637.
How to cite: PCx35-pcDNA-S298ter was a gift from John O'Brien (Addgene plasmid # 42925 ; http://n2t.net/addgene:42925 ; RRID:Addgene_42925)
