[The description below was written by a language model from this plasmid's Addgene catalogue record and pLannotate feature annotations shown in this document.]
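Description:
PCx35-pcDNA-S298ter is a mammalian expression plasmid built on the Invitrogen pcDNA3.1 Zeo backbone. It carries a mutant cDNA for connexin 35 (Cx35, the fish orthologue of Cx36/gjd2) from the perch Morone americana. The roughly 1.1 kb insert was cloned between PstI and XhoI sites, both retained, downstream of the human cytomegalovirus immediate-early enhancer and promoter and upstream of the bovine growth hormone polyadenylation signal. A T7 promoter lies between the CMV promoter and the insert. The automated annotation labels the coding region as a fragment of human GJD2, which reflects homology to the perch sequence rather than a human origin. It also flags a few short fragments (an HIV-1 LTR piece, lacI, bom, a second ble match) that look like sequence-similarity hits in backbone sequence rather than functional elements.

In bacteria the plasmid is maintained through a high-copy ColE1/pUC-type origin with ampicillin resistance, and an f1 origin is also present. For selection in mammalian cells, the Sh ble gene confers Zeocin resistance. It is driven by the SV40 early promoter, with the bacterial EM7 promoter directly upstream, and is terminated by an SV40 poly(A) signal.

The defining feature is a point mutation that converts Ser298 in the C-terminal domain to a stop codon, removing the last seven amino acids of the protein. According to the depositor, phosphorylation of Ser298 by CaMKII regulates coupling, so this truncation eliminates that site. The associated work concerns kinase-dependent regulation of gap junctions containing Cx35. The construct is therefore suited to expressing the truncated connexin in cultured cells, to test how the extreme C-terminus and this phosphorylation site contribute to gap junction coupling.
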