Features (pLannotate 1.2.2; 21 found; start..end, strand, type, name):
     36..80      -  misc_feature   bom (fragment): basis of mobility region from pBR322
    235..614     +  enhancer       CMV enhancer: human cytomegalovirus immediate early enhancer
    615..818     +  promoter       CMV promoter: human cytomegalovirus (CMV) immediate early promoter
    814..847     +  LTR            5' LTR (truncated) (fragment): truncated 5' long terminal repeat (LTR) from HIV-1
    863..881     +  promoter       T7 promoter: promoter for bacteriophage T7 RNA polymerase
   1094..2005    +  CDS            GJD2 (fragment): CXD2_HUMAN - Also known as GJA9. Experimental evidence at protein level: Swiss-Prot protein existence level 1. One gap junction consists of a cluster of closely packed pairs of transmembrane channels, the connexons, through which materials of low MW diffuse from one cell to a neighboring cell. From Homo sapiens (Human).
   2120..2344    +  polyA_signal   bGH poly(A) signal: bovine growth hormone polyadenylation signal
   2348..2369    +  promoter       SV40 promoter (fragment): SV40 enhancer and early promoter
   2390..2818    +  rep_origin     f1 ori (sequence partly withheld): f1 bacteriophage origin of replication; arrow indicates direction of (+) strand synthesis
   2832..3162    +  promoter       SV40 promoter: SV40 enhancer and early promoter
   3210..3257    +  promoter       EM7 promoter: synthetic bacterial promoter&nbsp
   3276..3650    +  CDS            BleoR: antibiotic-binding protein; Sh ble from Streptoalloteichus hindustanus; confers resistance to bleomycin, phleomycin, and Zeocin™
   3660..3785    +  CDS            ble (fragment): BLE_KLEPN - Experimental evidence at protein level: Swiss-Prot protein existence level 1. Binding protein with a strong affinity to the bleomycin family of antibiotics. Binds to CL990; an antimitotic-antibiotic compound. From Klebsiella pneumoniae.
   3780..3901    +  polyA_signal   SV40 poly(A) signal: SV40 polyadenylation signal
   3974..3990    -  protein_bind   lac operator: The lac repressor binds to the lac operator to inhibit transcription in E. coli. This inhibition can be relieved by adding lactose or isopropyl-β-D-thiogalactopyranoside (IPTG). lac repressor encoded by lacI
   3998..4028    -  promoter       lac promoter: promoter for the E. coli lac operon
   4043..4064    -  protein_bind   CAP binding site: CAP binding activates transcription in the presence of cAMP. E. coli catabolite activator protein
   4077..4169    -  CDS            lacI (fragment): lac repressor; lacI; The lac repressor binds to the lac operator to inhibit transcription in E. coli. This inhibition can be relieved by adding lactose or isopropyl-β-D-thiogalactopyranoside (IPTG).
   4352..4940    -  rep_origin     ori: high-copy-number ColE1/pMB1/pBR322/pUC origin of replication
   5111..5971    -  CDS            AmpR: β-lactamase; bla; confers resistance to ampicillin, carbenicillin, and related antibiotics
   5972..6076    -  promoter       AmpR promoter: bla
>Addgene plasmid #42925 | PCx35-pcDNA-S298ter | depositor full sequence | sequence record 58092 | PCx35-pcDNA-S298ter sequence 6107 bps
GACGGATCGGGAGATCTCCCGATCCCCTATGGTCGACTCTCAGTACAATCTGCTCTGATGCCGCATAGTT
AAGCCAGTATCTGCTCCCTGCTTGTGTGTTGGAGGTCGCTGAGTAGTGCGCGAGCAAAATTTAAGCTACA
ACAAGGCAAGGCTTGACCGACAATTGCATGAAGAATCTGCTTAGGGTTAGGCGTTTTGCGCTGCTTCGCG
ATGTACGGGCCAGATATACGCGTTGACATTGATTATTGACTAGTTATTAATAGTAATCAATTACGGGGTC
ATTAGTTCATAGCCCATATATGGAGTTCCGCGTTACATAACTTACGGTAAATGGCCCGCCTGGCTGACCG
CCCAACGACCCCCGCCCATTGACGTCAATAATGACGTATGTTCCCATAGTAACGCCAATAGGGACTTTCC
ATTGACGTCAATGGGTGGACTATTTACGGTAAACTGCCCACTTGGCAGTACATCAAGTGTATCATATGCC
AAGTACGCCCCCTATTGACGTCAATGACGGTAAATGGCCCGCCTGGCATTATGCCCAGTACATGACCTTA
TGGGACTTTCCTACTTGGCAGTACATCTACGTATTAGTCATCGCTATTACCATGGTGATGCGGTTTTGGC
AGTACATCAATGGGCGTGGATAGCGGTTTGACTCACGGGGATTTCCAAGTCTCCACCCCATTGACGTCAA
TGGGAGTTTGTTTTGGCACCAAAATCAACGGGACTTTCCAAAATGTCGTAACAACTCCGCCCCATTGACG
CAAATGGGCGGTAGGCGTGTACGGTGGGAGGTCTATATAAGCAGAGCTCTCTGGCTAACTAGAGAACCCA
CTGCTTACTGGCTTATCGAAATTAATACGACTCACTATAGGGAGACCCAAGCTGGCTAGCGTTTAAACTT
AAGCTTGGTACCGAGCTCGGATCCACTAGTCCAGTGTGGTGGAATTCTGCAGATCTAAAATCGGACGCTT
TGGAGACTGAGAACAACGAGAGGCAGGGAGAAGAAGGACGGGGAAATAACGCGCTTTTTTGGAGGGATTG
AACAGAGTGCCGTTGTGCTCTAGTCTTCTCCGGATGCTCAGAAATGGGGGAATGGACTATACTAGAGAGG
CTCCTGGAGGCTGCTGTCCAGCAGCACTCTACTATGATAGGAAGGATCCTACTAACAGTGGTGGTCATCT
TCCGGATTCTAATCGTAGCAATAGTTGGAGAGACTGTCTATGATGACGAGCAGACCATGTTTGTTTGTAA
CACCTTGCAACCGGGCTGCAACCAGGCATGCTACGACAAGGCATTTCCCATTTCACACATAAGATATTGG
GTTTTTCAGATCATCATGGTGTGCACCCCGAGTCTTTGTTTTATAACGTACTCGGTGCACCAGTCGGCCA
AGCAGAAGGAGCGGCGGTACTCAACAGTCTATCTGACACTGGATAAGGATCAAGATTCACTGAAGCGAGA
CGAGAGCAAAAAGATAAAGAACACCATTGTTAATGGAGTACTTCAGAACACGGAGAACTCCACCAAAGAA
GCCGAGCCAGACTGTTTAGAAGTCAAAGAGATCCCTAATTCGGCCATGAGAACTACAAAGTCCAAAATGA
GGCGACAAGAGGGCATCTCCAGGTTTTACATCATCCAGGTGGTTTTCAGAAACGCGCTGGAAATAGGCTT
CTTGGTGGGTCAGTATTTCTTGTATGGATTCAACGTCCCGTCGGTGTACGAGTGCGATCGCTACCCCTGC
ATCAAAGATGTCGAGTGCTACGTCTCCAGACCCACGGAGAAGACAGTGTTCCTGGTCTTCATGTTCGCGG
TCAGCGGGTTCTGCGTGGTGCTGAACCTGGCAGAACTCAATCACCTGGGCTGGAGGAAAATCAAAACGGC
CGTGAGAGGAGTGCAGGCTCGGCGGAAGTCCATTTATGAGATCAGAAATAAGGACTTGCCGAGGATGAGT
GTGCCTAATTTCGGCCGTACTCAGTAGAGTGACTCTGCTTATGTGTAACAAACACACACATACACACACA
CAAACGGGGAGGAAGAAGTGAAAATATGTAAAAAAAAAAAAAAAAAACTCGAGTCTAGAGGGCCCGTTTA
AACCGCTGATCAGCCTCGACTGTGCCTTCTAGTTGCCAGCCATCTGTTGTTTGCCCCTCCCCCGTGCCTT
CCTTGACCCTGGAAGGTGCCACTCCCACTGTCCTTTCCTAATAAAATGAGGAAATTGCATCGCATTGTCT
GAGTAGGTGTCATTCTATTCTGGGGGGTGGGGTGGGGCAGGACAGCAAGGGGGAGGATTGGGAAGACAAT
AGCAGGCATGCTGGGGATGCGGTGGGCTCTATGGCTTCTGAGGCGGAAAGAACCAGCTGGGGCTCTAGGG
GGTATCCCC
[124 nt withheld, positions 2390-2513]
C
[32 nt withheld, positions 2515-2546]
CA
[57 nt withheld, positions 2549-2605]
A
[49 nt withheld, positions 2607-2655]
CCTTTGACGTTGGAGTCCACGTTCTTT
[37 nt withheld, positions 2683-2719]
ACCCTATCTCGGTCTATTCTTTTGATTTATAAGGGATTTTGGGGATTTCGGCCTATTGGTTAAAAAATGA
GCTGATTTAACAAAAATTTAACGCGAATTAATTCTGTGGAATGTGTGTCAGTTAGGGTGTGGAAAGTCCC
CAGGCTCCCCAGGCAGGCAGAAGTATGCAAAGCATGCATCTCAATTAGTCAGCAACCAGGTGTGGAAAGT
CCCCAGGCTCCCCAGCAGGCAGAAGTATGCAAAGCATGCATCTCAATTAGTCAGCAACCATAGTCCCGCC
CCTAACTCCGCCCATCCCGCCCCTAACTCCGCCCAGTTCCGCCCATTCTCCGCCCCATGGCTGACTAATT
TTTTTTATTTATGCAGAGGCCGAGGCCGCCTCTGCCTCTGAGCTATTCCAGAAGTAGTGAGGAGGCTTTT
TTGGAGGCCTAGGCTTTTGCAAAAAGCTCCCGGGAGCTTGTATATCCATTTTCGGATCTGATCAGCACGT
GTTGACAATTAATCATCGGCATAGTATATCGGCATAGTATAATACGACAAGGTGAGGAACTAAACCATGG
CCAAGTTGACCAGTGCCGTTCCGGTGCTCACCGCGCGCGACGTCGCCGGAGCGGTCGAGTTCTGGACCGA
CCGGCTCGGGTTCTCCCGGGACTTCGTGGAGGACGACTTCGCCGGTGTGGTCCGGGACGACGTGACCCTG
TTCATCAGCGCGGTCCAGGACCAGGTGGTGCCGGACAACACCCTGGCCTGGGTGTGGGTGCGCGGCCTGG
ACGAGCTGTACGCCGAGTGGTCGGAGGTCGTGTCCACGAACTTCCGGGACGCCTCCGGGCCGGCCATGAC
CGAGATCGGCGAGCAGCCGTGGGGGCGGGAGTTCGCCCTGCGCGACCCGGCCGGCAACTGCGTGCACTTC
GTGGCCGAGGAGCAGGACTGACACGTGCTACGAGATTTCGATTCCACCGCCGCCTTCTATGAAAGGTTGG
GCTTCGGAATCGTTTTCCGGGACGCCGGCTGGATGATCCTCCAGCGCGGGGATCTCATGCTGGAGTTCTT
CGCCCACCCCAACTTGTTTATTGCAGCTTATAATGGTTACAAATAAAGCAATAGCATCACAAATTTCACA
AATAAAGCATTTTTTTCACTGCATTCTAGTTGTGGTTTGTCCAAACTCATCAATGTATCTTATCATGTCT
GTATACCGTCGACCTCTAGCTAGAGCTTGGCGTAATCATGGTCATAGCTGTTTCCTGTGTGAAATTGTTA
TCCGCTCACAATTCCACACAACATACGAGCCGGAAGCATAAAGTGTAAAGCCTGGGGTGCCTAATGAGTG
AGCTAACTCACATTAATTGCGTTGCGCTCACTGCCCGCTTTCCAGTCGGGAAACCTGTCGTGCCAGCTGC
ATTAATGAATCGGCCAACGCGCGGGGAGAGGCGGTTTGCGTATTGGGCGCTCTTCCGCTTCCTCGCTCAC
TGACTCGCTGCGCTCGGTCGTTCGGCTGCGGCGAGCGGTATCAGCTCACTCAAAGGCGGTAATACGGTTA
TCCACAGAATCAGGGGATAACGCAGGAAAGAACATGTGAGCAAAAGGCCAGCAAAAGGCCAGGAACCGTA
AAAAGGCCGCGTTGCTGGCGTTTTTCCATAGGCTCCGCCCCCCTGACGAGCATCACAAAAATCGACGCTC
AAGTCAGAGGTGGCGAAACCCGACAGGACTATAAAGATACCAGGCGTTTCCCCCTGGAAGCTCCCTCGTG
CGCTCTCCTGTTCCGACCCTGCCGCTTACCGGATACCTGTCCGCCTTTCTCCCTTCGGGAAGCGTGGCGC
TTTCTCAATGCTCACGCTGTAGGTATCTCAGTTCGGTGTAGGTCGTTCGCTCCAAGCTGGGCTGTGTGCA
CGAACCCCCCGTTCAGCCCGACCGCTGCGCCTTATCCGGTAACTATCGTCTTGAGTCCAACCCGGTAAGA
CACGACTTATCGCCACTGGCAGCAGCCACTGGTAACAGGATTAGCAGAGCGAGGTATGTAGGCGGTGCTA
CAGAGTTCTTGAAGTGGTGGCCTAACTACGGCTACACTAGAAGGACAGTATTTGGTATCTGCGCTCTGCT
GAAGCCAGTTACCTTCGGAAAAAGAGTTGGTAGCTCTTGATCCGGCAAACAAACCACCGCTGGTAGCGGT
GGTTTTTTTGTTTGCAAGCAGCAGATTACGCGCAGAAAAAAAGGATCTCAAGAAGATCCTTTGATCTTTT
CTACGGGGTCTGACGCTCAGTGGAACGAAAACTCACGTTAAGGGATTTTGGTCATGAGATTATCAAAAAG
GATCTTCACCTAGATCCTTTTAAATTAAAAATGAAGTTTTAAATCAATCTAAAGTATATATGAGTAAACT
TGGTCTGACAGTTACCAATGCTTAATCAGTGAGGCACCTATCTCAGCGATCTGTCTATTTCGTTCATCCA
TAGTTGCCTGACTCCCCGTCGTGTAGATAACTACGATACGGGAGGGCTTACCATCTGGCCCCAGTGCTGC
AATGATACCGCGAGACCCACGCTCACCGGCTCCAGATTTATCAGCAATAAACCAGCCAGCCGGAAGGGCC
GAGCGCAGAAGTGGTCCTGCAACTTTATCCGCCTCCATCCAGTCTATTAATTGTTGCCGGGAAGCTAGAG
TAAGTAGTTCGCCAGTTAATAGTTTGCGCAACGTTGTTGCCATTGCTACAGGCATCGTGGTGTCACGCTC
GTCGTTTGGTATGGCTTCATTCAGCTCCGGTTCCCAACGATCAAGGCGAGTTACATGATCCCCCATGTTG
TGCAAAAAAGCGGTTAGCTCCTTCGGTCCTCCGATCGTTGTCAGAAGTAAGTTGGCCGCAGTGTTATCAC
TCATGGTTATGGCAGCACTGCATAATTCTCTTACTGTCATGCCATCCGTAAGATGCTTTTCTGTGACTGG
TGAGTACTCAACCAAGTCATTCTGAGAATAGTGTATGCGGCGACCGAGTTGCTCTTGCCCGGCGTCAATA
CGGGATAATACCGCGCCACATAGCAGAACTTTAAAAGTGCTCATCATTGGAAAACGTTCTTCGGGGCGAA
AACTCTCAAGGATCTTACCGCTGTTGAGATCCAGTTCGATGTAACCCACTCGTGCACCCAACTGATCTTC
AGCATCTTTTACTTTCACCAGCGTTTCTGGGTGAGCAAAAACAGGAAGGCAAAATGCCGCAAAAAAGGGA
ATAAGGGCGACACGGAAATGTTGAATACTCATACTCTTCCTTTTTCAATATTATTGAAGCATTTATCAGG
GTTATTGTCTCATGAGCGGATACATATTTGAATGTATTTAGAAAAATAAACAAATAGGGGTTCCGCGCAC
ATTTCCCCGAAAAGTGCCACCTGACGTC
