>Addgene plasmid #42925 | PCx35-pcDNA-S298ter | addgene partial sequence | sequence record 60243 | BGH-rev 5'-TAGAAGGCACAGTCGAGG-3'
TTTTTTTTTTTTTTTTTACATATTTTCACTTCTTCCTCCCCGTTTGTGTGTGTGTATGTGTGTGTTTGTT
ACACATAAGCAGAGTCACTCTACTGAGTACGGCCGAAATTAGGCACACTCATCCTCGGCAAGTCCTTATT
TCTGATCTCATAAATGGACTTCCGCCGAGCCTGCACTCCTCTCACGGCCGTTTTGATTTTCCTCCAGCCC
AGGTGATTGAGTTCTGCCAGGTTCAGCACCACGCAGAACCCGCTGACCGCGAACATGAAGACCAGGAACA
CTGTCTTCTCCGTGGGTCTGGAGACGTAGCACTCGACATCTTTGATGCAGGGGTAGCGATCGCACTCGTA
CACCGACGGGACGTTGAATCCATACAAGAAATACTGACCCACCAAGAAGCCTATTTCCAGCGCGTTTCTG
AAAACCACCTGGATGATGTAAAACCTGGAGATGCCCTCTTGTCGCCTCATTTTGGACTTTGTAGTTCTCA
TGGCCGAATTAGGGATCTCTTTGACTTCTAAACAGTCTGGCTCGGCTTCTTTGGTGGAGTTCTCCGTGTT
CTGAAGTACTCCATTAACAATGGTGTTCTTTATCTTTTTGCTCTCGTCTCGCTTCAGTGAATCTTGATCC
TTATCCAGTGTCAGATAGACTGTTGAGTACCGCCGCTCCTTCTGCTTGGCCGACTGGTGCACCGAGTACG
TTATAAAACAAAGACTCGGGGTGCACACCATGATGATCTGAAAAACCCAATATCTTATGTGTGAAATGGG
AAATGCCTTGTCGTAGCATGCCTGGTTGCAGCCCGGTTG
